>Addgene plasmid | AAV2_hSyn_Phobos_CA_Citrine Sequencing Result | analyzer sequence | sequence record 190922
[85 nt withheld, positions 1-85]
G
[124 nt withheld, positions 87-210]
CCCATTCGCCATTCAGGCTGCGCAACTGTTGGGAAGGGCGATCGGTGCGGGCCTCTTCGCTATTACGCCA
GCTGCGCGCTCGCTCGCTCACTGAGGCCGCCCGGGCAAAGCCCGGGCGTCGGGCGACCTTTGGTCGCCCG
GCCTCAGTGAGCGAGCGAGCGCGCAGAGAGGGAGTGGCCAACTCCATCACTAGGGGTTCCTTGTAGTTAA
TGATTAACCCGCCATGCTACTTATCTACGTAGCCATGCTCTAGGAAGATCTCTGCAGAGGGCCCTGCGTA
TGAGTGCAAGTGGGTTTTAGGACCAGGATGAGGCGGGGTGGGGGTGCCTACCTGACGACCGACCCCGACC
CACTGGACAAGCACCCAACCCCCATTCCCCAAATTGCGCATCCCCTATCAGAGAGGGGGAGGGGAAACAG
GATGCGGCGAGGCGCGTGCGCACTGCCAGCTTCAGCACCGCGGACAGTGCCTTCGCCCCCGCCTGGCGGC
GCGCGCCACCGCCGCCTCAGCACTGAAGGCGCGCTGACGTCACTCGCCGGTCCCCCGCAAACTCCCCTTC
CCGGCCACCTTGGTCGCGTCCGCGCCGCCGCCGGCCCAGCCGGACCGCACCACGCGAGGCGCGAGATAGG
GGGGCACGGGCGCGACCATCTGCGCTGCGGCGCCGGCGACTCAGCGCTGCCTCAGTCTGCGGTGGGCAGC
GGAGGAGTCGTGTCGTGCCTGAGAGCGCAGTCGAATTCAAGCTGCTAGCGCCACCATGGACTATGGCGGC
GCTTTGTCTGCCGTCGGACTCTTCCAAACCTCATACACTCTTGAGAACAATGGTTCTGTTATTTGCATCC
CGAACAACGGCCAGTGCTTCTGCTTGGCTTGGCTTAAATCCAACGGAACAAATGCCGAGAAGTTGGCTGC
CAACATTCTGCAGTGGATTTCTTTTGCGCTTTCAGCGCTCTGCCTGATGTTCTACGGCTACCAGACCTGG
AAGTCTACTTGCGGCTGGGAGAACATTTACGTGGCCACGATCCAGATGATCAAGTTCATCATCGAGTATT
TCCATAGCTTTGACGAACCTGCGGTGATCTACTCATCCAACGGCAACAAGACCCGGTGGCTTCGTTACGC
GAGCTGGCTGCTGACCGCCCCTGTCATTCTTATCCACCTGAGCAACCTTACGGGTCTGGCGAACGACTAT
AACAAGCGTACCATGGGTCTGCTGGTGTCAGATATCGGCGGCATCGTGTGGGCCACCACGGCCGCGCTGT
CCAAGGGATACGTCCGTGTCATTTTCTTCCTGATGGGCCTGTGCTACGGCATCTACACATTCTTCAACGC
AGCCAAGGTCTACATTGAGGCGTACCACACCGTGCCGAAGGGCCGGTGTCGCCAGGTGGTGACTGGCATG
GCTTGGCTCTTCTTCGTATCATGGGGTATGTTCCCCATCCTGTTCATCCTCGGCCCCGAGGGCTTCGGCG
TCCTGAGCCGGTACGGCTCCAACGTCGGCCACACCATCATTGACCTGATGTCGAAGCAGTGCTGGGGTCT
GCTCGGCCACTACCTGCGCGTGCTGATCCACAGCCATATCCTCATCCACGGCGACATTCGCAAGACCACC
AAATTGAACATTGGTGGCACTGAGATTGAGGTCGAGACGCTGGTGGAGGACGAGGCCGAGGCTGGCGCGG
TCGCGGCACTCGAGATGGTGAGCAAGGGCGAGGAGCTGTTCACCGGGGTGGTGCCCATCCTGGTCGAGCT
GGACGGCGACGTAAACGGCCACAAGTTCAGCGTGTCCGGCGAGGGCGAGGGCGATGCCACCTACGGCAAG
CTGACCCTGAAGTTCATCTGCACCACCGGCAAGCTGCCCGTGCCCTGGCCCACCCTCGTGACCACCTTCG
GCTACGGCCTGATGTGCTTCGCCCGCTACCCCGACCACATGAAGCAGCACGACTTCTTCAAGTCCGCCAT
GCCCGAAGGCTACGTCCAGGAGCGCACCATCTTCTTCAAGGACGACGGCAACTACAAGACCCGCGCCGAG
GTGAAGTTCGAGGGCGACACCCTGGTGAACCGCATCGAGCTGAAGGGCATCGACTTCAAGGAGGACGGCA
ACATCCTGGGGCACAAGCTGGAGTACAACTACAACAGCCACAACGTCTATATCATGGCCGACAAGCAGAA
GAACGGCATCAAGGTGAACTTCAAGATCCGCCACAACATCGAGGACGGCAGCGTGCAGCTCGCCGACCAC
TACCAGCAGAACACCCCCATCGGCGACGGCCCCGTGCTGCTGCCCGACAACCACTACCTGAGCTACCAGT
CCGCCCTGAGCAAAGACCCCAACGAGAAGCGCGATCACATGGTCCTGCTGGAGTTCGTGACCGCCGCCGG
GATCACTCTCGGCATGGACGAGCTGTACAAGTAGAAGCTTATCGATAATCAACCTCTGGATTACAAAATT
TGTGAAAGATTGACTGGTATTCTTAACTATGTTGCTCCTTTTACGCTATGTGGATACGCTGCTTTAATGC
CTTTGTATCATGCTATTGCTTCCCGTATGGCTTTCATTTTCTCCTCCTTGTATAAATCCTGGTTGCTGTC
TCTTTATGAGGAGTTGTGGCCCGTTGTCAGGCAACGTGGCGTGGTGTGCACTGTGTTTGCTGACGCAACC
CCCACTGGTTGGGGCATTGCCACCACCTGTCAGCTCCTTTCCGGGACTTTCGCTTTCCCCCTCCCTATTG
CCACGGCGGAACTCATCGCCGCCTGCCTTGCCCGCTGCTGGACAGGGGCTCGGCTGTTGGGCACTGACAA
TTCCGTGGTGTTGTCGGGGAAATCATCGTCCTTTCCTTGGCTGCTCGCCTGTGTTGCCACCTGGATTCTG
CGCGGGACGTCCTTCTGCTACGTCCCTTCGGCCCTCAATCCAGCGGACCTTCCTTCCCGCGGCCTGCTGC
CGGCTCTGCGGCCTCTTCCGCGTCTTCGCCTTCGCCCTCAGACGAGTCGGATCTCCCTTTGGGCCGCCTC
CCCGCATCGATACCGTCGACCTCGACCCGGGCGGCCTCAGTGAGCGAGCGAGCGCGCAGCTGCATTAATG
AATCGGCCAACGCGCGGGGAGAGGCGGTTTGCGTATTGGGCGCTCTTCCGCTTCCTCGCTCACTGACTCG
CTGCGCTCGGTCGTTCGGCTGCGGCGAGCGGTATCAGCTCACTCAAAGGCGGTAATACGGTTATCCACAG
AATCAGGGGATAACGCAGGAAAGAACATGTGAGCAAAAGGCCAGCAAAAGGCCAGGAACCGTAAAAAGGC
CGCGTTGCTGGCGTTTTTCCATAGGCTCCGCCCCCCTGACGAGCATCACAAAAATCGACGCTCAAGTCAG
AGGTGGCGAAACCCGACAGGACTATAAAGATACCAGGCGTTTCCCCCTGGAAGCTCCCTCGTGCGCTCTC
CTGTTCCGACCCTGCCGCTTACCGGATACCTGTCCGCCTTTCTCCCTTCGGGAAGCGTGGCGCTTTCTCA
TAGCTCACGCTGTAGGTATCTCAGTTCGGTGTAGGTCGTTCGCTCCAAGCTGGGCTGTGTGCACGAACCC
CCCGTTCAGCCCGACCGCTGCGCCTTATCCGGTAACTATCGTCTTGAGTCCAACCCGGTAAGACACGACT
TATCGCCACTGGCAGCAGCCACTGGTAACAGGATTAGCAGAGCGAGGTATGTAGGCGGTGCTACAGAGTT
CTTGAAGTGGTGGCCTAACTACGGCTACACTAGAAGAACAGTATTTGGTATCTGCGCTCTGCTGAAGCCA
GTTACCTTCGGAAAAAGAGTTGGTAGCTCTTGATCCGGCAAACAAACCACCGCTGGTAGCGGTGGTTTTT
TTGTTTGCAAGCAGCAGATTACGCGCAGAAAAAAAGGATCTCAAGAAGATCCTTTGATCTTTTCTACGGG
GTCTGACGCTCAGTGGAACGAAAACTCACGTTAAGGGATTTTGGTCATGAGATTATCAAAAAGGATCTTC
ACCTAGATCCTTTTAAATTAAAAATGAAGTTTTAAATCAATCTAAAGTATATATGAGTAAACTTGGTCTG
ACAGTTACCAATGCTTAATCAGTGAGGCACCTATCTCAGCGATCTGTCTATTTCGTTCATCCATAGTTGC
CTGACTCCCCGTCGTGTAGATAACTACGATACGGGAGGGCTTACCATCTGGCCCCAGTGCTGCAATGATA
CCGCGAGACCCACGCTCACCGGCTCCAGATTTATCAGCAATAAACCAGCCAGCCGGAAGGGCCGAGCGCA
GAAGTGGTCCTGCAACTTTATCCGCCTCCATCCAGTCTATTAATTGTTGCCGGGAAGCTAGAGTAAGTAG
TTCGCCAGTTAATAGTTTGCGCAACGTTGTTGCCATTGCTACAGGCATCGTGGTGTCACGCTCGTCGTTT
GGTATGGCTTCATTCAGCTCCGGTTCCCAACGATCAAGGCGAGTTACATGATCCCCCATGTTGTGCAAAA
AAGCGGTTAGCTCCTTCGGTCCTCCGATCGTTGTCAGAAGTAAGTTGGCCGCAGTGTTATCACTCATGGT
TATGGCAGCACTGCATAATTCTCTTACTGTCATGCCATCCGTAAGATGCTTTTCTGTGACTGGTGAGTAC
TCAACCAAGTCATTCTGAGAATAGTGTATGCGGCGACCGAGTTGCTCTTGCCCGGCGTCAATACGGGATA
ATACCGCGCCACATAGCAGAACTTTAAAAGTGCTCATCATTGGAAAACGTTCTTCGGGGCGAAAACTCTC
AAGGATCTTACCGCTGTTGAGATCCAGTTCGATGTAACCCACTCGTGCACCCAACTGATCTTCAGCATCT
TTTACTTTCACCAGCGTTTCTGGGTGAGCAAAAACAGGAAGGCAAAATGCCGCAAAAAAGGGAATAAGGG
CGACACGGAAATGTTGAATACTCATACTCTTCCTTTTTCAATATTATTGAAGCATTTATCAGGGTTATTG
TCTCATGAGCGGATACATATTTGAATGTATTTAGAAAAATAAACAAATAGGGGTTCCGCGCACATTTCCC
CGAAAAGTGCCACCTAAATTGTAAGCGTTAATATTTTGTTAAAATTCGCGTTAAATTTTTGTTAAATCAG
CTCATTTTTTAACCAATAGGCCGAAATCGGCAAAATCCCTTATAAATCAAAAGAATAGACCGAGATAGGG
T
[37 nt withheld, positions 5392-5428]
AAAGAACGTGGACTCCAACGTCAAAGG
[49 nt withheld, positions 5456-5504]
TAATCAA
Features (pLannotate 1.2.2; 14 found; start..end, strand, type, name):
    215..284     -  CDS            lacZα (fragment): LacZα fragment of β-galactosidase; lacZ fragment
    279..411     -  repeat_region  AAV2 ITR (fragment): inverted terminal repeat of adeno-associated virus serotype 2 inverted
    493..940     +  promoter       hSyn promoter: human synapsin I promoter; confers neuron-specific expression (Kügler et al., 2003)
    966..999     +  CDS            ChR2(H134R) (fragment): H134R mutant of an N-terminal fragment of channelrhodopsin-2 from the alga Chlamydomonas reinhardtii (Nagel et al., 2005) blue light-activated cation channel
   1537..1892    +  CDS            ChR2 (fragment): N-terminal fragment of channelrhodopsin-2 from the alga Chlamydomonas reinhardtii (Nagel et al., 2003) blue light-activated cation channel
   1905..2621    +  CDS            Citrine: Citrine is a basic (constitutively fluorescent) yellow fluorescent protein published in 2001, derived from Aequorea victoria. It has moderate acid sensitivity.
   2637..3225    +  misc_feature   WPRE: woodchuck hepatitis virus posttranscriptional regulatory element
   3226..3245    +  misc_feature   MCS (fragment): pBluescript multiple cloning site
   3246..3283    +  repeat_region  AAV2 ITR (fragment): inverted terminal repeat of adeno-associated virus serotype 2 inverted
   3277..3333    -  CDS            lacI (fragment): lac repressor; lacI; The lac repressor binds to the lac operator to inhibit transcription in E. coli. This inhibition can be relieved by adding lactose or isopropyl-β-D-thiogalactopyranoside (IPTG).
   3516..4104    -  rep_origin     ori: high-copy-number ColE1/pMB1/pBR322/pUC origin of replication
   4275..5135    -  CDS            AmpR: β-lactamase; bla; confers resistance to ampicillin, carbenicillin, and related antibiotics
   5136..5240    -  promoter       AmpR promoter: bla
   5293..210     -  rep_origin     f1 ori (across the origin) (sequence partly withheld): f1 bacteriophage origin of replication; arrow indicates direction of (+) strand synthesis
